>Addgene plasmid #24354 | pQUAST-mtdT-3XHA | depositor full sequence | sequence record 11386 | Author sequence
GGCCAGACCCACGTAGTCCAGCGGCAGATCGGCGGCGGAGAAGTTAAGCGTCTCCAGGATGACCTTGCCC
GAACTGGGGCACGTGGTGTTCGACGATGTGCAGCTAATTTCGCCCGGCTCCACGTCCGCCCATTGGTTAA
TCAGCAGACCCTCGTTGGCGTAACGGAACCATGAGAGGTACGACAACCATTTGAGGTATACTGGCACCGA
GCCCGAGTTCAAGAAGAAGGCGTTTTTCCATAGGCTCCGCCCCCCTGACGAGCATCACAAAAATCGACGC
TCAAGTCAGAGGTGGCGAAACCCGACAGGACTATAAAGATACCAGGCGTTTCCCCCTGGAAGCTCCCTCG
TGCGCTCTCCTGTTCCGACCCTGCCGCTTACCGGATACCTGTCCGCCTTTCTCCCTTCGGGAAGCGTGGC
GCTTTCTCAATGCTCACGCTGTAGGTATCTCAGTTCGGTGTAGGTCGTTCGCTCCAAGCTGGGCTGTGTG
CACGAACCCCCCGTTCAGCCCGACCGCTGCGCCTTATCCGGTAACTATCGTCTTGAGTCCAACCCGGTAA
GACACGACTTATCGCCACTGGCAGCAGCCACTGGTAACAGGATTAGCAGAGCGAGGTATGTAGGCGGTGC
TACAGAGTTCTTGAAGTGGTGGCCTAACTACGGCTACACTAGAAGGACAGTATTTGGTATCTGCGCTCTG
CTGAAGCCAGTTACCTTCGGAAAAAGAGTTGGTAGCTCTTGATCCGGCAAACAAACCACCGCTGGTAGCG
GTGGTTTTTTTGTTTGCAAGCAGCAGATTACGCGCAGAAAAAAAGGATCTCAAGAAGATCCTTTGATCTT
TTCTACGGGGTCTGACGCTCAGTGGAACGAAAACTCACGTTAAGGGATTTTGGTCATGAGATTATCAAAA
AGGATCTTCACCTAGATCCTTTTAAATTAAAAATGAAGTTTTAAATCAATCTAAAGTATATATGAGTAAA
CTTGGTCTGACAGTTACCAATGCTTAATCAGTGAGGCACCTATCTCAGCGATCTGTCTATTTCGTTCATC
CATAGTTGCCTGACTCCCCGTCGTGTAGATAACTACGATACGGGAGGGCTTACCATCTGGCCCCAGTGCT
GCAATGATACCGCGAGACCCACGCTCACCGGCTCCAGATTTATCAGCAATAAACCAGCCAGCCGGAAGGG
CCGAGCGCAGAAGTGGTCCTGCAACTTTATCCGCCTCCATCCAGTCTATTAATTGTTGCCGGGAAGCTAG
AGTAAGTAGTTCGCCAGTTAATAGTTTGCGCAACGTTGTTGCCATTGCTACAGGCATCGTGGTGTCACGC
TCGTCGTTTGGTATGGCTTCATTCAGCTCCGGTTCCCAACGATCAAGGCGAGTTACATGATCCCCCATGT
TGTGCAAAAAAGCGGTTAGCTCCTTCGGTCCTCCGATCGTTGTCAGAAGTAAGTTGGCCGCAGTGTTATC
ACTCATGGTTATGGCAGCACTGCATAATTCTCTTACTGTCATGCCATCCGTAAGATGCTTTTCTGTGACT
GGTGAGTACTCAACCAAGTCATTCTGAGAATAGTGTATGCGGCGACCGAGTTGCTCTTGCCCGGCGTCAA
CACGGGATAATACCGCGCCACATAGCAGAACTTTAAAAGTGCTCATCATTGGAAAACGTTCTTCGGGGCG
AAAACTCTCAAGGATCTTACCGCTGTTGAGATCCAGTTCGATGTAACCCACTCGTGCACCCAACTGATCT
TCAGCATCTTTTACTTTCACCAGCGTTTCTGGGTGAGCAAAAACAGGAAGGCAAAATGCCGCAAAAAAGG
GAATAAGGGCGACACGGAAATGTTGAATACTCATACTCTTCCTTTTTCAATATTATTGAAGCATTTATCA
GGGTTATTGTCTCATGAGCGGATACATATTTGAATGTATTTAGAAAAATAAACAAATAGGGGTTCCGCGC
ACATTTCCCCGAAAAGTGCCACCTGACGTCTAAGAAACCATTATTATCATGACATTAACCTATAAAAATA
GGCGTATCACGAGGCCCTTTCGTCTCGCGCGTTTCGGTGATGACGGTGAAAACCTCTGACACATGCAGCT
CCCGGAGACGGTCACAGCTTGTCTGTAAGCGGATGCCGGGAGCAGACAAGCCCGTCAGGGCGCGTCAGCG
GGTGTTGGCGGGTGTCGGGGCTGGCTTAACTATGCGGCATCAGAGCAGATTGTACTGAGAGTGCACCATA
TGCGGTGTGAAATACCGCACCGAATCGCGCGGAACTAACGACAGTCGCTCCAAGGTCGTCGAACAAAAGG
TGAATGTGTTGCGGAGAGCGGGTGGGAGACAGCGAAAGAGCAACTACGAAACGTGGTGTGGTGGAGGTGA
ATTATGAAGAGGGCGCGCGATTTGAAAAGTATGTATATAAAAAATATATCCCGGTGTTTTATGTAGCGAT
AAACGAGTTTTTGATGTAAGGTATGCAGGTGTGTAAGTCTTTTGGTTAGAAGACAAATCCAAAGTCTACT
TGTGGGGATGTTCGAAGGGGAAATACTTGTATTCTATAGGTCATATCTTGTTTTTATTGGCACAAATATA
ATTACATTAGCTTTTTGAGGGGGCAATAAACAGTAAACACGATGGTAATAATGGTAAAAAAAAAAACAAG
CAGTTATTTCGGATATATGTCGGCTACTCCTTGCGTCGGGCCCGAAGTCTTAGAGCCAGATATGCGAGCA
CCCGGAAGCTCACGATGAGAATGGCCAGACCATGATGAAATAACATAAGGTGGTCCCGTCGGCAAGAGAC
ATCCACTTAACGTATGCTTGCAATAAGTGCGAGTGAAAGGAATAGTATTCTGAGTGTCGTATTGAGTCTG
AGTGAGACAGCGATATGATTGTTGATTAACCCTTAGCATGTCCGTGGGGTTTGAATTAACTCATAATATT
AATTAGACGAAATTATTTTTAAAGTTTTATTTTTAATAATTTGCGAGTACGCAAAGCTTGGCTGCATCCA
ACGCGTTGGGAGCTCTCCGGATCCAAGCTTGGATCCGGGTAATCGCTTATCCTCGGATAAACAATTATCC
TCACGGGTAATCGCTTATCCGCTCGGGTAATCGCTTATCCTCGGGTAATCGCTTATCCTTAAGCTTGATA
TCGAATTCCTGCAGCCCGAGCGGAGACTCTAGCGAGCGCCGGAGTATAAATAGAGGCGCTTCGTCTACGG
AGCGACAATTCAATTCAAACAAGCAAAGTGAACACGTCGCTAAGCGAAAGCTAAGCAAATAAACAAGCGC
AGCTGAACAAGCTAAACAATCTGCAGTAAAGTGCAAGTTAAAGTGAATCAATTAAAAGTAACCAGCAACC
AAGTAAATCAACTGCAACTACTGAAATCTGCCAAGAAGTAATTATTGAATACAAGAAGAGAACTCTGAAT
AGGGAATTGGGAATTCGTTAACAGATCGGGGGATCAATTCGTTAACAGATCCATGGGTTGCTGTTTCTCC
AAGACCATGGTGAGCAAGGGAGAGGAGGTCATCAAAGAGTTCATGCGCTTCAAGGTGCGCATGGAGGGCT
CCATGAACGGCCACGAGTTCGAGATCGAGGGCGAGGGCGAGGGCCGCCCCTACGAGGGCACCCAGACCGC
CAAGCTGAAGGTGACCAAGGGCGGCCCCCTGCCCTTCGCCTGGGACATCCTGTCCCCCCAGTTCATGTAC
GGCTCCAAGGCGTACGTGAAGCACCCCGCCGACATCCCCGATTACAAGAAGCTGTCCTTCCCCGAGGGCT
TCAAGTGGGAGCGCGTGATGAACTTCGAGGACGGCGGTCTGGTGACCGTGACCCAGGACTCCTCCCTGCA
GGACGGCACGCTGATCTACAAGGTGAAGATGCGCGGCACCAACTTCCCCCCCGACGGCCCCGTAATGCAG
AAGAAGACCATGGGCTGGGAGGCCTCCACCGAGCGCCTGTACCCCCGCGACGGCGTGCTGAAGGGCGAGA
TCCACCAGGCCCTGAAGCTGAAGGACGGCGGCCACTACCTGGTGGAGTTCAAGACCATCTACATGGCCAA
GAAGCCCGTGCAACTGCCCGGCTACTACTACGTGGACACCAAGCTGGACATCACCTCCCACAACGAGGAC
TACACCATCGTGGAACAGTACGAGCGCTCCGAGGGCCGCCACCACCTGTTCCTGGGGCATGGCACCGGCA
GCACCGGCAGCGGCAGCTCCGGCACCGCCTCCTCCGAGGACAACAACATGGCCGTCATCAAAGAGTTCAT
GCGCTTCAAGGTGCGCATGGAGGGCTCCATGAACGGCCACGAGTTCGAGATCGAGGGCGAGGGCGAGGGC
CGCCCCTACGAGGGCACCCAGACCGCCAAGCTGAAGGTGACCAAGGGCGGCCCCCTGCCCTTCGCCTGGG
ACATCCTGTCCCCCCAGTTCATGTACGGCTCCAAGGCGTACGTGAAGCACCCCGCCGACATCCCCGATTA
CAAGAAGCTGTCCTTCCCCGAGGGCTTCAAGTGGGAGCGCGTGATGAACTTCGAGGACGGCGGTCTGGTG
ACCGTGACCCAGGACTCCTCCCTGCAGGACGGCACGCTGATCTACAAGGTGAAGATGCGCGGCACCAACT
TCCCCCCCGACGGCCCCGTAATGCAGAAGAAGACCATGGGCTGGGAGGCCTCCACCGAGCGCCTGTACCC
CCGCGACGGCGTGCTGAAGGGCGAGATCCACCAGGCCCTGAAGCTGAAGGACGGCGGCCGCTACCTGGTG
GAGTTCAAGACCATCTACATGGCCAAGAAGCCCGTGCAACTGCCCGGCTACTACTACGTGGACACCAAGC
TGGACATCACCTCCCACAACGAGGACTACACCATCGTGGAACAGTACGAGCGCTCCGAGGGCCGCCACCA
CCTGTTCCTGTACGGCATGGACGAGCTGTACAAGTACCCATACGATGTTCCTGACTATGCGGGCTATCCC
TATGACGTCCCGGACTATGCAGGATCCTATCCATATGACGTTCCAGATTACGCTTAAGAATTCGATATCA
AGCTTATCGATACCGTCGACCTCGAGGGTACCTCTAGAGGATCTTTGTGAAGGAACCTTACTTCTGTGGT
GTGACATAATTGGACAAACTACCTACAGAGATTTAAAGCTCTAAGGTAAATATAAAATTTTTAAGTGTAT
AATGTGTTAAACTACTGATTCTAATTGTTTGTGTATTTTAGATTCCAACCTATGGAACTGATGAATGGGA
GCAGTGGTGGAATGCCTTTAATGAGGAAAACCTGTTTTGCTCAGAAGAAATGCCATCTAGTGATGATGAG
GCTACTGCTGACTCTCAACATTCTACTCCTCCAAAAAAGAAGAGAAAGGTAGAAGACCCCAAGGACTTTC
CTTCAGAATTGCTAAGTTTTTTGAGTCATGCTGTGTTTAGTAATAGAACTCTTGCTTGCTTTGCTATTTA
CACCACAAAGGAAAAAGCTGCACTGCTATACAAGAAAATTATGGAAAAATATTTGATGTATAGTGCCTTG
ACTAGAGATCATAATCAGCCATACCACATTTGTAGAGGTTTTACTTGCTTTAAAAAACCTCCCACACCTC
CCCCTGAACCTGAAACATAAAATGAATGCAATTGTTGTTGTTAACTTGTTTATTGCAGCTTATAATGGTT
ACAAATAAAGCAATAGCATCACAAATTTCACAAATAAAGCATTTTTTTCACTGCATTCTAGTTGTGGTTT
GTCCAAACTCATCAATGTATCTTATCATGTCTGGATCGGATCCACTAGAAGGCCTTAGTATGTATGTAAG
TTAATAAAACCCTTTTTTGGAGAATGTAGATTTAAAAAAACATATTTTTTTTTTATTTTTTACTGCACTG
GACATCATTGAACTTATCTGATCAGTTTTAAATTTACTTCGATCCAAGGGTATTTGAAGTACCAGGTTCT
TTCGATTACCTCTCACTCAAAATGACATTCCACTCAAAGTCAGCGCTGTTTGCCTCCTTCTCTGTCCACA
GAAATATCGCCGTCTCTTTCGCCGCTGCGTCCGCTATCTCTTTCGCCACCGTTTGTAGCGTTACCTAGCG
TCAATGTCCGCCTTCAGTTGCACTTTGTCAGCGGTTTCGTGACGAAGCTCCAAGCGGTTTACGCCATCAA
TTAAACACAAAGTGCTGTGCCAAAACTCCTCTCGCTTCTTATTTTTGTTTGTTTTTTGAGTGATTGGGGT
GGTGATTGGTTTTGGGTGGGTAAGCAGGGGAAAGTGTGAAAAATCCCGGCAATGGGCCAAGAGGATCAGG
AGCTATTAATTCGCGGAGGCAGCAAACACCCATCTGCCGAGCATCTGAACAATGTGAGTAGTACATGTGC
ATACATCTTAAGTTCACTTGATCTATAGGAACTGCGATTGCAACATCAAATTGTCTGCGGCGTGAGAACT
GCGACCCACAAAAATCCCAAACCGCAATCGCACAAACAAATAGTGACACGAAACAGATTATTCTGGTAGC
TGTGCTCGCTATATAAGACAATTTTTAAGATCATATCATGATCAAGACATCTAAAGGCATTCATTTTCGA
CTACATTCTTTTTTACAAAAAATATAACAACCAGATATTTTAAGCTGATCCTAGATGCACAAAAAATAAA
TAAAAGTATAAACCTACTTCGTAGGATACTTCGTTTTGTTCGGGGTTAGATGAGCATAACGCTTGTAGTT
GATATTTGAGATCCCCTATCATTGCAGGGTGACAGCGGAGCGGCTTCGCAGAGCTGCATTAACCAGGGCT
TCGGGCAGGCCAAAAACTACGGCACGCTCCTGCCACCCAGTCCGCCGGAGGACTCCGGTTCAGGGAGCGG
CCAACTAGCCGAGAACCTCACCTATGCCTGGCACAATATGGACATCTTTGGGGCGGTCAATCAGCCGGGC
TCCGGATGGCGGCAGCTGGTCAACCGGACACGCGGACTATTCTGCAACGAGCGACACATACCGGCGCCCA
GGAAACATTTGCTCAAGAACGGTGAGTTTCTATTCGCAGTCGGCTGATCTGTGTGAAATCTTAATAAAGG
GTCCAATTACCAATTTGAAACTCAGTTTGCGGCGTGGCCTATCCGGGCGAACTTTTGGCCGTGATGGGCA
GTTCCGGTGCCGGAAAGACGACCCTGCTGAATGCCCTTGCCTTTCGATCGCCGCAGGGCATCCAAGTATC
GCCATCCGGGATGCGACTGCTCAATGGCCAACCTGTGGACGCCAAGGAGATGCAGGCCAGGTGCGCCTAT
GTCCAGCAGGATGACCTCTTTATCGGCTCCCTAACGGCCAGGGAACACCTGATTTTCCAGGCCATGGTGC
GGATGCCACGACATCTGACCTATCGGCAGCGAGTGGCCCGCGTGGATCAGGTGATCCAGGAGCTTTCGCT
CAGCAAATGTCAGCACACGATCATCGGTGTGCCCGGCAGGGTGAAAGGTCTGTCCGGCGGAGAAAGGAAG
CGTCTGGCATTCGCCTCCGAGGCACTAACCGATCCGCCGCTTCTGATCTGCGATGAGCCCACCTCCGGAC
TGGACTCATTTACCGCCCACAGCGTCGTCCAGGTGCTGAAGAAGCTGTCGCAGAAGGGCAAGACCGTCAT
CCTGACCATTCATCAGCCGTCTTCCGAGCTGTTTGAGCTCTTTGACAAGATCCTTCTGATGGCCGAGGGC
AGGGTAGCTTTCTTGGGCACTCCCAGCGAAGCCGTCGACTTCTTTTCCTAGTGAGTTCGATGTGTTTATT
AAGGGTATCTAGCATTACATTACATCTCAACTCCTATCCAGCGTGGGTGCCCAGTGTCCTACCAACTACA
ATCCGGCGGACTTTTACGTACAGGTGTTGGCCGTTGTGCCCGGACGGGAGATCGAGTCCCGTGATCGGAT
CGCCAAGATATGCGACAATTTTGCTATTAGCAAAGTAGCCCGGGATATGGAGCAGTTGTTGGCCACCAAA
AATTTGGAGAAGCCACTGGAGCAGCCGGAGAATGGGTACACCTACAAGGCCACCTGGTTCATGCAGTTCC
GGGCGGTCCTGTGGCGATCCTGGCTGTCGGTGCTCAAGGAACCACTCCTCGTAAAAGTGCGACTTATTCA
GACAACGGTGAGTGGTTCCAGTGGAAACAAATGATATAACGCTTACAATTCTTGGAAACAAATTCGCTAG
ATTTTAGTTAGAATTGCCTGATTCCACACCCTTCTTAGTTTTTTTCAATGAGATGTATAGTTTATAGTTT
TGCAGAAAATAAATAAATTTCATTTAACTCGCGAACATGTTGAAGATATGAATATTAATGAGATGCGAGT
AACATTTTAATTTGCAGATGGTTGCCATCTTGATTGGCCTCATCTTTTTGGGCCAACAACTCACGCAAGT
GGGCGTGATGAATATCAACGGAGCCATCTTCCTCTTCCTGACCAACATGACCTTTCAAAACGTCTTTGCC
ACGATAAATGTAAGTCTTGTTTAGAATACATTTGCATATTAATAATTTACTAACTTTCTAATGAATCGAT
TCGATTTAGGTGTTCACCTCAGAGCTGCCAGTTTTTATGAGGGAGGCCCGAAGTCGACTTTATCGCTGTG
ACACATACTTTCTGGGCAAAACGATTGCCGAATTACCGCTTTTTCTCACAGTGCCACTGGTCTTCACGGC
GATTGCCTATCCGATGATCGGACTGCGGGCCGGAGTGCTGCACTTCTTCAACTGCCTGGCGCTGGTCACT
CTGGTGGCCAATGTGTCAACGTCCTTCGGATATCTAATATCCTGCGCCAGCTCCTCGACCTCGATGGCGC
TGTCTGTGGGTCCGCCGGTTATCATACCATTCCTGCTCTTTGGCGGCTTCTTCTTGAACTCGGGCTCGGT
GCCAGTATACCTCAAATGGTTGTCGTACCTCTCATGGTTCCGTTACGCCAACGAGGGTCTGCTGATTAAC
CAATGGGCGGACGTGGAGCCGGGCGAAATTAGCTGCACATCGTCGAACACCACGTGCCCCAGTTCGGGCA
AGGTCATCCTGGAGACGCTTAACTTCTCCGCCGCCGATCTGCCGCTGGACTACGTGGGTCTGGCCATTCT
CATCGTGAGCTTCCGGGTGCTCGCATATCTGGCTCTAAGACTTCGGGCCCGACGCAAGGAGTAGCCGACA
TATATCCGAAATAACTGCTTGTTTTTTTTTTTACCATTATTACCATCGTGTTTACTGTTTATTGCCCCCT
CAAAAAGCTAATGTAATTATATTTGTGCCAATAAAAACAAGATATGACCTATAGAATACAAGTATTTCCC
CTTCGAACATCCCCACAAGTAGACTTTGGATTTGTCTTCTAACCAAAAGACTTACACACCTGCATACCTT
ACATCAAAAACTCGTTTATCGCTACATAAAACACCGGGATATATTTTTTATATACATACTTTTCAAATCG
CGCGCCCTCTTCATAATTCACCTCCACCACACCACGTTTCGTAGTTGCTCTTTCGCTGTCTCCCACCCGC
TCTCCGCAACACATTCACCTTTTGTTCGACGACCTTGGAGCGACTGTCGTTAGTTCCGCGCGATTCGGTT
CGCTCAAATGGTTCCGAGTGGTTCATTTCGTCTCAATAGAAATTAGTAATAAATATTTGTATGTACAATT
TATTTGCTCCAATATATTTGTATATATTTCCCTCACAGCTATATTTATTCTAATTTAATATTATGACTTT
TTAAGGTAATTTTTTGTGACCTGTTCGGAGTGATTAGCGTTACAATTTGAACTGAAAGTGACATCCAGTG
TTTGTTCCTTGTGTAGATGCATCTCAAAAAAATGGTGGGCATAATAGTGTTGTTTATATATATCAAAAAT
AACAACTATAATAATAAGAATACATTTAATTTAGAAAATGCTTGGATTTCACTGGAACTAGAATTAATTC
GGCTGCTGCTCTAAACGACGCATTTCGTACTCCAAAGTACGAATTTTTTCCCTCAAGCTCTTATTTTCAT
TAAACAATGAACAGGACCTAACGCACAGTCACGTTATTGTTTACATAAATGATTTTTTTTACTATTCAAA
CTTACTCTGTTTGTGTACTCCCACTGGTATAGCCTTCTTTTATCTTTTCTGGTTCAGGCTCTATCACTTT
ACTAGGTACGGCATCTGCGTTGAGTCGCCTCCTTTTAAATGTCTGACCTTTTGCAGGTGCAGCCTTCCAC
TGCGAATCATTAAAGTGGGTATCACAAATTTGGGAGTTTTCACCAAGGCTGCACCCAAGGCTCTGCTCCC
ACAATTTTCTCTTAATAGCACACTTCGGCACGTGAATTAATTTTACTCCAGTCACAGCTTTGCAGCAAAA
TTTGCAATATTTCATTTTTTTTTATTCCACGTAAGGGTTAATGTTTTCAAAAAAAAATTCGTCCGCACAC
AACCTTTCCTCTCAACAAGCAAACGTGCACTGAATTTAAGTGTATACTTCGGTAAGCTTCGGCTATCGAC
GGGACCACCTTATGTTATTTCATCATG
Features (pLannotate 1.2.2; 21 found; start..end, strand, type, name):
      1..229     -  CDS            mini-white (fragment): Drosophila white gene eye color pigment; white; This is a modified version of the white gene lacking part of the first intron.
    235..823     -  rep_origin     ori: high-copy-number ColE1/pMB1/pBR322/pUC origin of replication
    994..1854    -  CDS            AmpR: β-lactamase; bla; confers resistance to ampicillin, carbenicillin, and related antibiotics
   1855..1959    -  promoter       AmpR promoter: bla
   2054..2089    +  CDS            rop (fragment): Rop protein, which maintains plasmids at low copy number; rop
   2191..2260    +  misc_feature   bom (fragment): basis of mobility region from pBR322
   2259..2761    -  gene           mini-white (fragment): white; This modified version of the white gene lacks part of the first intron.
   2761..2993    -  misc_feature   P element 3' end: P element 3' end
   3140..3168    -  misc_feature   MCS (fragment): pBluescript multiple cloning site
   3189..3427    +  promoter       hsp70 promoter: Drosophila melanogaster hsp70Bb promoter
   3507..4936    +  CDS            tdTomato (fragment): tandem dimeric (pseudo-monomeric) derivative of DsRed (Shaner et al., 2004) mammalian codon-optimized
   4935..5024    +  CDS            3xHA: three tandem HA epitope tags
   5028..5068    +  misc_feature   MCS (fragment): pBluescript multiple cloning site
   5080..5154    +  CDS            small t antigen (fragment): SV40 (simian virus 40) small t antigen
   5156..5221    +  intron         small t intron: SV40 (simian virus 40) small t antigen intron
   5351..5371    +  CDS            SV40 NLS: nuclear localization signal of SV40 (simian virus 40) large T antigen
   5378..5512    +  CDS            LT_POVHA (fragment): Protein inferred from homology: Swiss-Prot protein existence level 3. Isoform large T antigen is a key early protein essential for both driving viral replication and inducing cellular transformation. Plays a role in viral genome replication by driving entry of quiescent cells into the cell cycle and by autoregulating the synthesis of viral early mRNA. Displays highly oncogenic activities by corrupting the host cellular checkpoint mechanisms that guard cell division and the transcription, replication, and repair of DNA. Participates in the modulation of cellular gene expression preceeding viral
   5537..5620    +  CDS            large T antigen (fragment): large T antigen from SV40 (simian virus 40)
   5643..5777    +  polyA_signal   SV40 poly(A) signal: SV40 polyadenylation signal
   6282..9164    +  CDS            mini-white: Drosophila white gene eye color pigment; white; This is a modified version of the white gene lacking part of the first intron.
   9942..10527   -  misc_feature   P element 5' end: No description available
