[The description below was written by a language model from this plasmid's Addgene catalogue record and pLannotate feature annotations shown in this document.]
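Description:
pQUAST-mtdT-3XHA is a Drosophila P-element transformation plasmid that serves as a reporter for the Q system, a repressible binary expression system. It is built on the pQUAST backbone and is maintained in E. coli through a high-copy ColE1/pUC-type origin and an ampicillin resistance gene. P element 5' and 3' ends flank the payload, allowing transposase-mediated integration into the fly germline. A mini-white eye-colour gene within those ends marks transformants. The catalogue lists the insert as about 1 kb, but the annotated tdTomato and 3xHA coding regions together span roughly 1.5 kb in the 10.5 kb depositor sequence.

The expression cassette starts with a Drosophila hsp70 promoter, followed by the mtdT-3xHA coding region and then an SV40 small t intron and polyadenylation signal. The scattered small t, large T and NLS annotations downstream of the reporter are simply automated matches within this SV40 3' region, not expressed payload. In pQUAST-type vectors, expression depends on QF-responsive QUAS sites upstream of the hsp70 promoter, although the feature table does not annotate these sites. The reporter is tandem-dimer Tomato carrying an eight-residue N-terminal tag that directs myristoylation and palmitoylation, which targets it to the plasma membrane. Three C-terminal HA epitopes allow antibody detection. The insert was moved from an intermediate vector as a BamHI–XhoI fragment.

According to the depositor, the reporter labels axonal and dendritic processes and imaginal disc tissue about as well as mCD8-GFP. It outlines neuronal cell bodies less clearly, because its signal is concentrated at the cell surface rather than also on internal membranes. It is typically used to mark QF-expressing cells in expression, lineage tracing and mosaic analysis.
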