Addgene plasmid #24354: pQUAST-mtdT-3XHA
Depositing lab: Liqun Luo. Depositing organization: Stanford University. Publication: The Q system: a repressible binary system for transgene expression, lineage tracing, and mosaic analysis. Potter CJ, Tasic B, Russler EV, Liang L, Luo L. Cell. 2010 Apr 30. 141(3):536-48. 10.1016/j.cell.2010.02.025 PubMed 20434990.
Backbone
  Vector backbone: pQUAST
  Backbone size w/o insert (bp): 9000
  Vector type: Insect Expression
Growth in bacteria
  Bacterial resistance: Ampicillin, 100 μg/mL
  Growth temperature: 37°C
  Growth strain: DH5alpha
  Copy number: Unknown
Gene/Insert
  Gene/Insert name: mtDT-3XHA
  Insert size (bp): 1000
  Cloning method: Restriction Enzyme; 5′ cloning site BamHI (unknown if destroyed); 3′ cloning site XhoI (not destroyed)
  Sequencing primers: 5′ pCasper-F
Terms and licenses: Academic/Nonprofit Terms; Industry Terms: Not Available to Industry
Depositor comments: The N-terminal membrane tag on tdTomato contains 8 amino acids that direct myristoylation and palmitoylation (Muzumdar et al., 2007). 3 copies of the HA tag were PCR amplified from pTHW (Drosophila Genomics Resource Center) and included a 5’ BsrGI restriction site and a 3’ EcoRI restriction site preceded by the TAA stop codon (5’ oligo:TTATGTACAAGTACCCATACGATGTTCCTGACTATGC; 3’ oligo: TAAGAATTCTTAAGCGTAATCTGGAACGTCATATGGATAGG). pSN20-mtdT (Muzumdar et al., 2007) was digested with BsrGI and EcoRI and the HA PCR fragment was ligated into this vector to generate pSN20-mtdT-3xHA. This vector was then digested with XhoI and partially digested with BamHI and cloned into pQUAST to generate pQUAST-mtdT- 3xHA. The mtdT-3xHA reporter in vivo is as good as mCD8-GFP in labeling dendritic and axonal processes, or in labeling imaginal disc tissues. However, it does not label neuronal cell bodies as well as mCD8-GFP as most of the mtdT-3xHA signal is localized to the plasma membrane surface whereas mCD8-GFP, which also localizes to intracellular membranes, allows for the cell soma to be better visualized.
How to cite: pQUAST-mtdT-3XHA was a gift from Liqun Luo (Addgene plasmid # 24354 ; http://n2t.net/addgene:24354 ; RRID:Addgene_24354)
