>Addgene plasmid #24354 | pQUAST-mtdT-3XHA | addgene partial sequence | sequence record 30107 | 24354 with pBluescript-KS (TCGAGGTCGACGGTATC)
TTAGCGTATCTGGACGTCATATGGATAGGATCCTGCATAGTCCGGGACGTCATAGGGATAGCCCGCATAG
TCAGGAACATCGTATGGGTACTTGTACAGCTCGTCCATGCCGTACAGGAACAGGTGGTGGCGGCCCTCGG
AGCGCTCGTACTGTTCCACGATGGTGTAGTCCTCGTTGTGGGAGGTGATGTCCAGCTTGGTGTCCACGTA
GTAGTAGCCGGGCAGTTGCACGGGCTTCTTGGCCATGTAGATGGTCTTGAACTCCACCAGGTAGCGGCCG
CCGTCCTTCAGCTTCAGGGCCTGGTGGATCTCGCCCTTCAGCACGCCGTCGCGGGGGTACAGGCGCTCGG
TGGAGGCCTCCCAGCCCATGGTCTTCTTCTGCATTACGGGGCCGTCGGGGGGGAAGTTGGTGCCGCGCAT
CTTCACCTTGTAGATCAGCGTGCCGTCCTGCAGGGAGGAGTCCTGGGTCACGGTCACCAGACCGCCGTCC
TCGAAGTTCATCACGCGCTCCCACTTGAAGCCCTCGGGGAAGGACAGCTTCTTGTAATCGGGGATGTCGG
CGGGGTGCTTCACGTACGCCTTGGA
