>Addgene plasmid #24354 | pQUAST-mtdT-3XHA | addgene partial sequence | sequence record 30108 | 24354 with Pry1
ACGAATTATTTTTAAAGTTTTATTTTTAATAATTTGCGAGTACGCAAAGCTTGGCTGCATCCAACGCGTT
GGGAGCTCTCCGGATCCAAGCTTGGATCCGGGTAATCGCTTATCCTCGGATAAACAATTATCCTCACGGG
TAATCGCTTATCCGCTCGGGTAATCGCTTATCCTCGGGTAATCGCTTATCCTTAAGCTTGATATCGAATT
CCTGCAGCCCGAGCGGAGACTCTAGCGAGCGCCGGAGTATAAATAGAGGCGCTTCGTCTACGGAGCGACA
ATTCAATTCAAACAAGCAAAGTGAACACGTCGCTAAGCGAAAGCTAAGCAAATAAACAAGCGCAGCTGAA
CAAGCTAAACAATCTGCAGTAAAGTGCAAGTTAAAGTGAATCAATTAAAAGTAACCAGCAACCAAGTAAA
TCAACTGCAACTACTGAAATCTGCCAAGAAGTAATTATTGAATACAAGAAGAGAACTCTGAATAGGGAAT
TGGGAATTCGTTAACAGATCGGGGGATCAATTCGTTAACAGATCCATGGGTTGCTGTTTCTCCAAGACCA
TGGTGAGCAGAGGGCGA
