>Addgene plasmid #24354 | pQUAST-mtdT-3XHA | addgene partial sequence | sequence record 30109 | 24354 with pCasper-F (GGGTTTTATTAACTTACAT)
GTGGATCCAGACATGATAAGATACATTGATGAGTTTGGACAAACCACAACTAGAATGCAGTGAAAAAAAT
GCTTTATTTGTGAAATTTGTGATGCTATTGCTTTATTTGTAACCATTATAAGCTGCAATAAACAAGTTAA
CAACAACAATTGCATTCATTTTATGTTTCAGGTTCAGGGGGAGGTGTGGGAGGTTTTTTAAAGCAAGTAA
AACCTCTACAAATGTGGTATGGCTGATTATGATCTCTAGTCAAGGCACTATACATCAAATATTTTTCCAT
AATTTTCTTGTATAGCAGTGCAGCTTTTTCCTTTGTGGTGTAAATAGCAAAGCAAGCAAGAGTTCTATTA
CTAAACACAGCATGACTCAAAAAACTTAGCAATTCTGAAGGAAAGTCCTTGGGGTCTTCTACCTTTCTCT
TCTTTTTTGGAGGAGTAGAATGTTGAGAGTCAGCAGTAGCCTCATCATCACTAGATGGCATTTCTTCTGA
GCAAAACAGGTTTTCCTCATTAAAGGCATTCCACCACTGCTCCCATTCATCAGTTCCATAGGTTGGAATC
TAAAATACACAAACAATTAGAATCAGTAGTTTAACACATTATACACTTAAAAATTTTATATTTACCTTAG
AGCTTTAAATCTCTGTAGGTAGTTTGTCCAATTATGTCACA
